>Addgene plasmid #111339 | pGEX-Cwc25-GST | addgene full sequence | sequence record 214708 | Addgene NGS Result
TTGCGCCGACATCATAACGGTTCTGGCAAATATTCTGAAATGAGCTGTTGACAATTAATCATCGGCTCGT
ATAATGTGTGGAATTGTGAGCGGATAACAATTTCACACAGGAAACAGTATTCATGTCCCCTATACTAGGT
TATTGGAAAATTAAGGGCCTTGTGCAACCCACTCGACTTCTTTTGGAATATCTTGAAGAAAAATATGAAG
AGCATTTGTATGAGCGCGATGAAGGTGATAAATGGCGAAACAAAAAGTTTGAATTGGGTTTGGAGTTTCC
CAATCTTCCTTATTATATTGATGGTGATGTTAAATTAACACAGTCTATGGCCATCATACGTTATATAGCT
GACAAGCACAACATGTTGGGTGGTTGTCCAAAAGAGCGTGCAGAGATTTCAATGCTTGAAGGAGCGGTTT
TGGATATTAGATACGGTGTTTCGAGAATTGCATATAGTAAAGACTTTGAAACTCTCAAAGTTGATTTTCT
TAGCAAGCTACCTGAAATGCTGAAAATGTTCGAAGATCGTTTATGTCATAAAACATATTTAAATGGTGAT
CATGTAACCCATCCTGACTTCATGTTGTATGACGCTCTTGATGTTGTTTTATACATGGACCCAATGTGCC
TGGATGCGTTCCCAAAATTAGTTTGTTTTAAAAAACGTATTGAAGCTATCCCACAAATTGATAAGTACTT
GAAATCCAGCAAGTATATAGCATGGCCTTTGCAGGGCTGGCAAGCCACGTTTGGTGGTGGCGACCATCCT
CCAAAATCGGATCTGGAAGTTCTGTTCCAGGGGCCCCTGGGATCCCCGGAATTCATGGGGTCGGGCGATT
TGAATCTGTTGAAATCATGGAATCCCAAGCTTATGAAAAATAGAAAAAAAGTATGGGAGACCGAACAGGA
TCTAATTACCGAACAGCAGAAGCTTAACACGCGATTGAAAGAAATTGAAAAAGAACGAGAACTAAATGAA
CTGCTGAACGAATCGAGCAAGGATAAGCCGGAGACTCTCAAGAATGACTTGGCTTTGAAGAAGTCGGGCT
TGGAATGGATGTATCAGGATGCAAAACTGAGTGACGAAAAGGAAGACTATTTATTAGGTAAGAAAAAACT
AGATTCATCTATACTAAACCAACCTGCAACACCGCCTGTAAGGGCGGCCACTACTATTTCCGCTTCTGGT
GCCGCAACATCCATAAGTTCGCAGAAGAAGAAGTCAAAATTGCTTAAAGATGATCCAATGAGTAAGTTTA
AGGTAACTAAACAACAAAGAAGAACTCCAGACTCAACAAAAAAAAGAGCAATGTCGCAACGAGGGAAACC
GTTGTCCAAGCCCGCTCCGGACCTAGACTACTGAGCGGCCGCATCGTGACTGACTGACGATCTGCCTCGC
GCGTTTCGGTGATGACGGTGAAAACCTCTGACACATGCAGCTCCCGGAGACGGTCACAGCTTGTCTGTAA
GCGGATGCCGGGAGCAGACAAGCCCGTCAGGGCGCGTCAGCGGGTGTTGGCGGGTGTCGGGGCGCAGCCA
TGACCCAGTCACGTAGCGATAGCGGAGTGTATAATTCTTGAAGACGAAAGGGCCTCGTGATACGCCTATT
TTTATAGGTTAATGTCATGATAATAATGGTTTCTTAGACGTCAGGTGGCACTTTTCGGGGAAATGTGCGC
GGAACCCCTATTTGTTTATTTTTCTAAATACATTCAAATATGTATCCGCTCATGAGACAATAACCCTGAT
AAATGCTTCAATAATATTGAAAAAGGAAGAGTATGAGTATTCAACATTTCCGTGTCGCCCTTATTCCCTT
TTTTGCGGCATTTTGCCTTCCTGTTTTTGCTCACCCAGAAACGCTGGTGAAAGTAAAAGATGCTGAAGAT
CAGTTGGGTGCACGAGTGGGTTACATCGAACTGGATCTCAACAGCGGTAAGATCCTTGAGAGTTTTCGCC
CCGAAGAACGTTTTCCAATGATGAGCACTTTTAAAGTTCTGCTATGTGGCGCGGTATTATCCCGTGTTGA
CGCCGGGCAAGAGCAACTCGGTCGCCGCATACACTATTCTCAGAATGACTTGGTTGAGTACTCACCAGTC
ACAGAAAAGCATCTTACGGATGGCATGACAGTAAGAGAATTATGCAGTGCTGCCATAACCATGAGTGATA
ACACTGCGGCCAACTTACTTCTGACAACGATCGGAGGACCGAAGGAGCTAACCGCTTTTTTGCACAACAT
GGGGGATCATGTAACTCGCCTTGATCGTTGGGAACCGGAGCTGAATGAAGCCATACCAAACGACGAGCGT
GACACCACGATGCCTGCAGCAATGGCAACAACGTTGCGCAAACTATTAACTGGCGAACTACTTACTCTAG
CTTCCCGGCAACAATTAATAGACTGGATGGAGGCGGATAAAGTTGCAGGACCACTTCTGCGCTCGGCCCT
TCCGGCTGGCTGGTTTATTGCTGATAAATCTGGAGCCGGTGAGCGTGGGTCTCGCGGTATCATTGCAGCA
CTGGGGCCAGATGGTAAGCCCTCCCGTATCGTAGTTATCTACACGACGGGGAGTCAGGCAACTATGGATG
AACGAAATAGACAGATCGCTGAGATAGGTGCCTCACTGATTAAGCATTGGTAACTGTCAGACCAAGTTTA
CTCATATATACTTTAGATTGATTTAAAACTTCATTTTTAATTTAAAAGGATCTAGGTGAAGATCCTTTTT
GATAATCTCATGACCAAAATCCCTTAACGTGAGTTTTCGTTCCACTGAGCGTCAGACCCCGTAGAAAAGA
TCAAAGGATCTTCTTGAGATCCTTTTTTTCTGCGCGTAATCTGCTGCTTGCAAACAAAAAAACCACCGCT
ACCAGCGGTGGTTTGTTTGCCGGATCAAGAGCTACCAACTCTTTTTCCGAAGGTAACTGGCTTCAGCAGA
GCGCAGATACCAAATACTGTCCTTCTAGTGTAGCCGTAGTTAGGCCACCACTTCAAGAACTCTGTAGCAC
CGCCTACATACCTCGCTCTGCTAATCCTGTTACCAGTGGCTGCTGCCAGTGGCGATAAGTCGTGTCTTAC
CGGGTTGGACTCAAGACGATAGTTACCGGATAAGGCGCAGCGGTCGGGCTGAACGGGGGGTTCGTGCACA
CAGCCCAGCTTGGAGCGAACGACCTACACCGAACTGAGATACCTACAGCGTGAGCTATGAGAAAGCGCCA
CGCTTCCCGAAGGGAGAAAGGCGGACAGGTATCCGGTAAGCGGCAGGGTCGGAACAGGAGAGCGCACGAG
GGAGCTTCCAGGGGGAAACGCCTGGTATCTTTATAGTCCTGTCGGGTTTCGCCACCTCTGACTTGAGCGT
CGATTTTTGTGATGCTCGTCAGGGGGGCGGAGCCTATGGAAAAACGCCAGCAACGCGGCCTTTTTACGGT
TCCTGGCCTTTTGCTGGCCTTTTGCTCACATGTTCTTTCCTGCGTTATCCCCTGATTCTGTGGATAACCG
TATTACCGCCTTTGAGTGAGCTGATACCGCTCGCCGCAGCCGAACGACCGAGCGCAGCGAGTCAGTGAGC
GAGGAAGCGGAAGAGCGCCTGATGCGGTATTTTCTCCTTACGCATCTGTGCGGTATTTCACACCGCATAA
ATTCCGACACCATCGAATGGCGCAAAACCTTTCGCGGTATGGCATGATAGCGCCCGGAAGAGAGTCAATT
CAGGGTGGTGAATGTGAAACCAGTAACGTTATACGATGTCGCAGAGTATGCCGGTGTCTCTTATCAGACC
GTTTCCCGCGTGGTGAACCAGGCCAGCCACGTTTCTGCGAAAACGCGGGAAAAAGTGGAAGCGGCGATGG
CGGAGCTGAATTACATTCCCAACCGCGTGGCACAACAACTGGCGGGCAAACAGTCGTTGCTGATTGGCGT
TGCCACCTCCAGTCTGGCCCTGCACGCGCCGTCGCAAATTGTCGCGGCGATTAAATCTCGCGCCGATCAA
CTGGGTGCCAGCGTGGTGGTGTCGATGGTAGAACGAAGCGGCGTCGAAGCCTGTAAAGCGGCGGTGCACA
ATCTTCTCGCGCAACGCGTCAGTGGGCTGATCATTAACTATCCGCTGGATGACCAGGATGCCATTGCTGT
GGAAGCTGCCTGCACTAATGTTCCGGCGTTATTTCTTGATGTCTCTGACCAGACACCCATCAACAGTATT
ATTTTCTCCCATGAAGACGGTACGCGACTGGGCGTGGAGCATCTGGTCGCATTGGGTCACCAGCAAATCG
CGCTGTTAGCGGGCCCATTAAGTTCTGTCTCGGCGCGTCTGCGTCTGGCTGGCTGGCATAAATATCTCAC
TCGCAATCAAATTCAGCCGATAGCGGAACGGGAAGGCGACTGGAGTGCCATGTCCGGTTTTCAACAAACC
ATGCAAATGCTGAATGAGGGCATCGTTCCCACTGCGATGCTGGTTGCCAACGATCAGATGGCGCTGGGCG
CAATGCGCGCCATTACCGAGTCCGGGCTGCGCGTTGGTGCGGATATCTCGGTAGTGGGATACGACGATAC
CGAAGACAGCTCATGTTATATCCCGCCGTTAACCACCATCAAACAGGATTTTCGCCTGCTGGGGCAAACC
AGCGTGGACCGCTTGCTGCAACTCTCTCAGGGCCAGGCGGTGAAGGGCAATCAGCTGTTGCCCGTCTCAC
TGGTGAAAAGAAAAACCACGCTAGCGCCCAATACGCAAACCGCCTCTCCCCGCGCGTTGGCCGATTCATT
AATGCAGCTGGCACGACAGGTTTCCCGACTGGAAAGCGGGCAGTGAGCGCAACGCAATTAATGTAAGTTA
GCTCACTCATTAGGCACCCCAGGCTTTACACTTTATGCTTCCGGCTCGTATGTTGTGTGGAATTGTGAGC
GGATAACAATTTCACACAGGAAACAGCTATGACCATGATTACGGATTCACTGGCCGTCGTTTTACAACGT
CGTGACTGGGAAAACCCTGGCGTTACCCAACTTAATCGCCTTGCAGCACATCCCCCTTTCGCCAGCTGGC
GTAATAGCGAAGAGGCCCGCACCGATCGCCCTTCCCAACAGTTGCGCAGCCTGAATGGCGAATGGCGCTT
TGCCTGGTTTCCGGCACCAGAAGCGGTGCCGGAAAGCTGGCTGGAGTGCGATCTTCCTGAGGCCGATACT
GTCGTCGTCCCCTCAAACTGGCAGATGCACGGTTACGATGCGCCCATCTACACCAACGTGACCTATCCCA
TTACGGTCAATCCGCCGTTTGTTCCCACGGAGAATCCGACGGGTTGTTACTCGCTCACATTTAATGTTGA
TGAAAGCTGGCTACAGGAAGGCCAGACGCGAATTATTTTTGATGGCGTTGGAATTAGCTTATCGACTGCA
CGGTGCACCAATGCTTCTGGCGTCAGGCAGCCATCGGAAGCTGTGGTATGGCTGTGCAGGTCGTAAATCA
CTGCATAATTCGTGTCGCTCAAGGCGCACTCCCGTTCTGGATAATGTTTT
Features (pLannotate 1.2.2; 17 found; start..end, strand, type, name):
     48..76      +  promoter       tac promoter: strong E. coli promoter; hybrid between the trp and lac UV5 promoters
     84..100     +  protein_bind   lac operator: The lac repressor binds to the lac operator to inhibit transcription in E. coli. This inhibition can be relieved by adding lactose or isopropyl-β-D-thiogalactopyranoside (IPTG). lac repressor encoded by lacI
    123..776     +  CDS            GST26_SCHJA: Experimental evidence at protein level: Swiss-Prot protein existence level 1. GST isoenzymes appear to play a central role in the parasite detoxification system. Other functions are also suspected including a role in increasing the solubility of haematin in the parasite gut. From Schistosoma japonicum (Blood fluke).
    825..1361    +  CDS            CWC25: CWC25_YEAST - Experimental evidence at protein level: Swiss-Prot protein existence level 1. Involved in pre-mRNA splicing. From Saccharomyces cerevisiae (strain ATCC 204508 / S288c) (Baker's yeast).
   1392..1431    +  CDS            rop (fragment): Rop protein, which maintains plasmids at low copy number; rop
   1533..1573    +  misc_feature   bom (fragment): basis of mobility region from pBR322
   1678..1782    +  promoter       AmpR promoter: bla
   1783..2643    +  CDS            AmpR: β-lactamase; bla; confers resistance to ampicillin, carbenicillin, and related antibiotics
   2814..3402    +  rep_origin     ori: high-copy-number ColE1/pMB1/pBR322/pUC origin of replication
   3588..3639    -  misc_feature   bom (fragment): basis of mobility region from pBR322
   3646..3723    +  promoter       lacI promoter: lacI
   3724..4806    +  CDS            lacI: lac repressor; lacI; The lac repressor binds to the lac operator to inhibit transcription in E. coli. This inhibition can be relieved by adding lactose or isopropyl-β-D-thiogalactopyranoside (IPTG).
   4819..4840    +  protein_bind   CAP binding site: CAP binding activates transcription in the presence of cAMP. E. coli catabolite activator protein
   4855..4885    +  promoter       lac promoter: promoter for the E. coli lac operon
   4893..4909    +  protein_bind   lac operator: The lac repressor binds to the lac operator to inhibit transcription in E. coli. This inhibition can be relieved by adding lactose or isopropyl-β-D-thiogalactopyranoside (IPTG). lac repressor encoded by lacI
   4929..5102    +  CDS            lacZα: LacZα fragment of β-galactosidase; lacZ fragment
   5366..5482    -  CDS            yciV (fragment): RNAAM_ECOLI - Also known as trpH From Escherichia coli (strain K12).
