[The description below was written by a language model from this plasmid's Addgene catalogue record and pLannotate feature annotations shown in this document.]
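Description:
pGEX-Cwc25-GST is a bacterial expression plasmid built on the pGEX backbone for producing the budding yeast splicing factor Cwc25 (CWC25, also known as YNL245C) as a fusion with glutathione S-transferase in E. coli. It is a 5,510 nt plasmid that replicates from a high-copy ColE1/pMB1-type origin and is selected with ampicillin through the bla (β-lactamase) gene driven by its own promoter. Short fragments of rop and the pBR322 bom region, along with a lac promoter/lacZα segment and a small E. coli yciV fragment, are backbone remnants with no evident role in expression.

The expression cassette is driven by the strong hybrid tac promoter followed by a lac operator. The plasmid also carries lacI under its own promoter, so the lac repressor keeps transcription off until it is relieved by IPTG. Downstream lies the Schistosoma japonicum GST coding sequence, followed after a short linker region by the Cwc25 coding sequence on the same strand.

The record is inconsistent about tag position. The plasmid name and stated purpose describe a C-terminal GST tag, whereas the tag field lists GST as N-terminal on the backbone. The annotated sequence places GST upstream of CWC25, which supports an N-terminal GST-Cwc25 arrangement typical of pGEX vectors. The feature table does not annotate a protease cleavage site in the linker.

The GST moiety allows affinity capture on glutathione resin, so the construct is suited to purifying recombinant Cwc25 or using it in pull-down assays. This would fit studies of pre-mRNA splicing, although the record does not state a specific application.
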