Addgene plasmid #111339: pGEX-Cwc25-GST
Purpose: Cwc25 with C-term GST tag
Depositing lab: Christine Guthrie. Depositing organization: University of California, San Francisco (UCSF).
Backbone
  Vector backbone: pGEX
  Vector type: Bacterial Expression
Growth in bacteria
  Bacterial resistance: Ampicillin, 100 μg/mL
  Growth temperature: 37°C
  Growth strain: DH5alpha
  Copy number: High Copy
Gene/Insert
  Gene/Insert name: CWC25 (alt name: YNL245C)
  Species: S. cerevisiae (budding yeast)
  Tag / fusion protein: GST (N terminal on backbone)
Terms and licenses: Academic/Nonprofit Terms; Industry Terms: Not Available to Industry
How to cite: pGEX-Cwc25-GST was a gift from Christine Guthrie (Addgene plasmid # 111339 ; http://n2t.net/addgene:111339 ; RRID:Addgene_111339)
